Addgene plasmid #49594: EGFP-Rab14N124I
Purpose: expresses EGFP-Rab14N124I in mammalian cells
Depositing lab: Marci Scidmore. Depositing organization: Cornell University.
Backbone
  Vector backbone: EGFP C1
  Backbone manufacturer: Clontech
  Backbone size w/o insert (bp): 4700
  Total vector size (bp): 5330
  Vector type: Mammalian Expression
  Selectable markers: Neomycin (select with G418)
Growth in bacteria
  Bacterial resistance: Kanamycin, 50 μg/mL
  Growth temperature: 37°C
  Growth strain: DH5alpha
  Copy number: High Copy
Gene/Insert
  Gene/Insert name: Rab14AN124I
  Species: H. sapiens (human)
  Insert size (bp): 600
  Mutation: Asparagine 124 to Isoleucine
  GenBank ID: AF498949
  Entrez Gene: RAB14 (a.k.a. FBP, RAB-14)
  Promoter: CMV
  Tag / fusion protein: EGFP (N terminal on insert)
  Cloning method: Restriction Enzyme; 5′ cloning site BamHI/BglII (destroyed during cloning); 3′ cloning site XhoI/SalI (destroyed during cloning)
  Sequencing primers: 5′ EGFP C (CATGGTCCTGCTGGAGTTCGTG)
Resource information
  A portion of this plasmid was derived from a plasmid made by: Rab14A derived from pCDNA3.1+Rab14A purchased from Missouri S&T cDNA Resource Center cDNA.org
Terms and licenses: Academic/Nonprofit Terms; Industry Terms: Not Available to Industry
How to cite: EGFP-Rab14N124I was a gift from Marci Scidmore (Addgene plasmid # 49594)
