[The description below was written by a language model from this plasmid's Addgene catalogue record and pLannotate feature annotations shown in this document.]
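Description:
EGFP-Rab14N124I is a mammalian expression plasmid built on the Clontech EGFP C1 backbone that produces human Rab14 carrying an asparagine-to-isoleucine substitution at position 124, fused at its N terminus to EGFP. The catalogue lists the plasmid at about 5.3 kb, consistent with the 5,358 nt depositor sequence. It is maintained in E. coli at high copy from a ColE1/pUC-type origin and also carries an f1 origin. A single Tn5 aminoglycoside phosphotransferase gene (NeoR/KanR) serves both hosts. A bacterial bla-type promoter drives it for kanamycin selection in bacteria, and the SV40 enhancer/early promoter drives it for G418 selection in mammalian cells, with the HSV TK polyadenylation signal terminating the transcript.

The expression cassette consists of the human CMV immediate early enhancer and promoter, the EGFP coding sequence, the roughly 600 bp Rab14 open reading frame shortly downstream and, per the record, fused to EGFP, a remnant of the multiple cloning site, and the SV40 poly(A) signal. The annotation software matched the insert to the rat Rab14 protein entry, but the record gives the species as human, with the cDNA taken from a commercially obtained pcDNA3.1-based Rab14A clone. The insert was ligated through compatible BamHI/BglII and XhoI/SalI ends, which destroyed the sites at both junctions. Short hits annotated as ble, large T antigen and bGH poly(A) fragments are probably residual backbone sequence rather than functional parts.

Rab14 is a small GTPase involved in membrane trafficking between the Golgi and endosomes. The record does not state the functional effect of N124I, although substitutions at the equivalent guanine nucleotide-binding residue of Rab proteins are generally used as dominant-interfering mutants. The stated purpose is simply expression of the fluorescent mutant fusion in mammalian cells, which allows its localisation to be followed.
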