Features (pLannotate 1.2.2; 15 found; start..end, strand, type, name):
     61..364     +  enhancer       CMV enhancer: human cytomegalovirus immediate early enhancer
    365..568     +  promoter       CMV promoter: human cytomegalovirus (CMV) immediate early promoter
    613..1329    +  CDS            EGFP: EGFP is a basic (constitutively fluorescent) green fluorescent protein published in 1996, derived from Aequorea victoria. It is reported to be a rapidly-maturing weak dimer with moderate acid sensitivity.
   1348..1992    +  CDS            Rab14: RAB14_RAT - Experimental evidence at protein level: Swiss-Prot protein existence level 1. Regulates, together with its guanine nucleotide exchange factor, DENND6A, the specific endocytic transport of ADAM10, N- cadherin/CDH2 shedding and cell-cell adhesion (By similarity). Involved in membrane trafficking between the Golgi complex and endosomes during early embryonic development. Regulates the Golgi to endosome transport of FGFR-containing vesicles during early development, a key process for developing basement membrane and epiblast and primitive endoderm lineages during early postimplantation
   1997..2022    +  misc_feature   MCS (fragment): multiple cloning site
   2039..2123    +  CDS            large T antigen (fragment): large T antigen from SV40 (simian virus 40)
   2146..2267    +  polyA_signal   SV40 poly(A) signal: SV40 polyadenylation signal
   2301..2729    -  rep_origin     f1 ori (sequence partly withheld): f1 bacteriophage origin of replication; arrow indicates direction of (+) strand synthesis
   2756..2860    +  promoter       AmpR promoter: bla
   2862..3219    +  promoter       SV40 promoter: SV40 enhancer and early promoter
   3254..4048    +  CDS            NeoR/KanR: aminoglycoside phosphotransferase from Tn5; aph(3')-II (or nptII); confers resistance to neomycin, kanamycin, and G418 (Geneticin®)
   4069..4221    +  CDS            ble (fragment): BLE_KLEPN - Experimental evidence at protein level: Swiss-Prot protein existence level 1. Binding protein with a strong affinity to the bleomycin family of antibiotics. Binds to CL990; an antimitotic-antibiotic compound. From Klebsiella pneumoniae.
   4280..4327    +  polyA_signal   HSV TK poly(A) signal: herpes simplex virus thymidine kinase polyadenylation signal (Cole and Stacy, 1985)
   4418..4434    -  polyA_signal   bGH poly(A) signal (fragment): bovine growth hormone polyadenylation signal
   4656..5244    +  rep_origin     ori: high-copy-number ColE1/pMB1/pBR322/pUC origin of replication
>Addgene plasmid #49594 | EGFP-Rab14N124I | depositor full sequence | sequence record 74237 | EGFP-Rab14N124I sequence 5358 bps
TAGTTATTAATAGTAATCAATTACGGGGTCATTAGTTCATAGCCCATATATGGAGTTCCGCGTTACATAA
CTTACGGTAAATGGCCCGCCTGGCTGACCGCCCAACGACCCCCGCCCATTGACGTCAATAATGACGTATG
TTCCCATAGTAACGCCAATAGGGACTTTCCATTGACGTCAATGGGTGGAGTATTTACGGTAAACTGCCCA
CTTGGCAGTACATCAAGTGTATCATATGCCAAGTACGCCCCCTATTGACGTCAATGACGGTAAATGGCCC
GCCTGGCATTATGCCCAGTACATGACCTTATGGGACTTTCCTACTTGGCAGTACATCTACGTATTAGTCA
TCGCTATTACCATGGTGATGCGGTTTTGGCAGTACATCAATGGGCGTGGATAGCGGTTTGACTCACGGGG
ATTTCCAAGTCTCCACCCCATTGACGTCAATGGGAGTTTGTTTTGGCACCAAAATCAACGGGACTTTCCA
AAATGTCGTAACAACTCCGCCCCATTGACGCAAATGGGCGGTAGGCGTGTACGGTGGGAGGTCTATATAA
GCAGAGCTGGTTTAGTGAACCGTCAGATCCGCTAGCGCTACCGGTCGCCACCATGGTGAGCAAGGGCGAG
GAGCTGTTCACCGGGGTGGTGCCCATCCTGGTCGAGCTGGACGGCGACGTAAACGGCCACAAGTTCAGCG
TGTCCGGCGAGGGCGAGGGCGATGCCACCTACGGCAAGCTGACCCTGAAGTTCATCTGCACCACCGGCAA
GCTGCCCGTGCCCTGGCCCACCCTCGTGACCACCCTGACCTACGGCGTGCAGTGCTTCAGCCGCTACCCC
GACCACATGAAGCAGCACGACTTCTTCAAGTCCGCCATGCCCGAAGGCTACGTCCAGGAGCGCACCATCT
TCTTCAAGGACGACGGCAACTACAAGACCCGCGCCGAGGTGAAGTTCGAGGGCGACACCCTGGTGAACCG
CATCGAGCTGAAGGGCATCGACTTCAAGGAGGACGGCAACATCCTGGGGCACAAGCTGGAGTACAACTAC
AACAGCCACAACGTCTATATCATGGCCGACAAGCAGAAGAACGGCATCAAGGTGAACTTCAAGATCCGCC
ACAACATCGAGGACGGCAGCGTGCAGCTCGCCGACCACTACCAGCAGAACACCCCCATCGGCGACGGCCC
CGTGCTGCTGCCCGACAACCACTACCTGAGCACCCAGTCCGCCCTGAGCAAAGACCCCAACGAGAAGCGC
GATCACATGGTCCTGCTGGAGTTCGTGACCGCCGCCGGGATCACTCTCGGCATGGACGAGCTGTACAAGT
CCGGACTCAGATCCACCATGGCAACTACACCGTACAACTACTCTTACATCTTTAAATATATTATTATTGG
GGACATGGGAGTAGGAAAATCTTGCTTGCTTCATCAATTTACAGAAAAAAAATTTATGGCTGATTGTCCT
CACACAATTGGTGTTGAATTTGGTACAAGAATAATCGAAGTTAGTGGCCAAAAAATAAAACTGCAGATTT
GGGATACGGCAGGACAGGAGCGATTTAGGGCTGTTACACGGAGCTACTACAGAGGAGCTGCGGGAGCTCT
TATGGTCTATGATATCACTAGAAGAAGTACATATAACCACTTAAGCAGCTGGTTGACAGATGCAAGGAAT
CTCACCAATCCAAATACTGTAATAATTCTCATAGGAATTAAAGCAGATTTGGAGGCACAGAGAGATGTTA
CATATGAAGAAGCCAAACAGTTTGCTGAAGAAAATGGCTTATTGTTCCTCGAAGCGAGTGCAAAAACGGG
AGAGAATGTAGAAGATGCCTTCCTTGAGGCTGCCAAGAAAATCTATCAGAACATTCAGGATGGAAGCTTG
GATCTGAATGCTGCTGAGTCTGGTGTACAACACAAACCTTCAGCCCCGCAGGGAGGCCGGCTAACCAGTG
AACCCCAACCCCAGAGAGAAGGCTGTGGCTGCTAGCTCGACGGTACCGCGGGCCCGGGATCCACCGGATC
TAGATAACTGATCATAATCAGCCATACCACATTTGTAGAGGTTTTACTTGCTTTAAAAAACCTCCCACAC
CTCCCCCTGAACCTGAAACATAAAATGAATGCAATTGTTGTTGTTAACTTGTTTATTGCAGCTTATAATG
GTTACAAATAAAGCAATAGCATCACAAATTTCACAAATAAAGCATTTTTTTCACTGCATTCTAGTTGTGG
TTTGTCCAAACTCATCAATGTATCTTAACGCGTAAATTGTAAGCGTTAATATTTTGTTAAAATTCGCGTT
AAATTTTTGTTAAATCAGCTCATTTTTTAACCAATAGGCCGAAATCGGCAAAATCCCTTATAAATCAAAA
GAATAGACCGAGATAGGGT
[37 nt withheld, positions 2400-2436]
AAAGAACGTGGACTCCAACGTCAAAGG
[49 nt withheld, positions 2464-2512]
T
[91 nt withheld, positions 2514-2604]
G
[124 nt withheld, positions 2606-2729]
CAGGTGGCACTTTTCGGGGAAATGTGCGCGGAACCCCTATTTGTTTATTTTTCTAAATACATTCAAATAT
GTATCCGCTCATGAGACAATAACCCTGATAAATGCTTCAATAATATTGAAAAAGGAAGAGTCCTGAGGCG
GAAAGAACCAGCTGTGGAATGTGTGTCAGTTAGGGTGTGGAAAGTCCCCAGGCTCCCCAGCAGGCAGAAG
TATGCAAAGCATGCATCTCAATTAGTCAGCAACCAGGTGTGGAAAGTCCCCAGGCTCCCCAGCAGGCAGA
AGTATGCAAAGCATGCATCTCAATTAGTCAGCAACCATAGTCCCGCCCCTAACTCCGCCCATCCCGCCCC
TAACTCCGCCCAGTTCCGCCCATTCTCCGCCCCATGGCTGACTAATTTTTTTTATTTATGCAGAGGCCGA
GGCCGCCTCGGCCTCTGAGCTATTCCAGAAGTAGTGAGGAGGCTTTTTTGGAGGCCTAGGCTTTTGCAAA
GATCGATCAAGAGACAGGATGAGGATCGTTTCGCATGATTGAACAAGATGGATTGCACGCAGGTTCTCCG
GCCGCTTGGGTGGAGAGGCTATTCGGCTATGACTGGGCACAACAGACAATCGGCTGCTCTGATGCCGCCG
TGTTCCGGCTGTCAGCGCAGGGGCGCCCGGTTCTTTTTGTCAAGACCGACCTGTCCGGTGCCCTGAATGA
ACTGCAAGACGAGGCAGCGCGGCTATCGTGGCTGGCCACGACGGGCGTTCCTTGCGCAGCTGTGCTCGAC
GTTGTCACTGAAGCGGGAAGGGACTGGCTGCTATTGGGCGAAGTGCCGGGGCAGGATCTCCTGTCATCTC
ACCTTGCTCCTGCCGAGAAAGTATCCATCATGGCTGATGCAATGCGGCGGCTGCATACGCTTGATCCGGC
TACCTGCCCATTCGACCACCAAGCGAAACATCGCATCGAGCGAGCACGTACTCGGATGGAAGCCGGTCTT
GTCGATCAGGATGATCTGGACGAAGAGCATCAGGGGCTCGCGCCAGCCGAACTGTTCGCCAGGCTCAAGG
CGAGCATGCCCGACGGCGAGGATCTCGTCGTGACCCATGGCGATGCCTGCTTGCCGAATATCATGGTGGA
AAATGGCCGCTTTTCTGGATTCATCGACTGTGGCCGGCTGGGTGTGGCGGACCGCTATCAGGACATAGCG
TTGGCTACCCGTGATATTGCTGAAGAGCTTGGCGGCGAATGGGCTGACCGCTTCCTCGTGCTTTACGGTA
TCGCCGCTCCCGATTCGCAGCGCATCGCCTTCTATCGCCTTCTTGACGAGTTCTTCTGAGCGGGACTCTG
GGGTTCGAAATGACCGACCAAGCGACGCCCAACCTGCCATCACGAGATTTCGATTCCACCGCCGCCTTCT
ATGAAAGGTTGGGCTTCGGAATCGTTTTCCGGGACGCCGGCTGGATGATCCTCCAGCGCGGGGATCTCAT
GCTGGAGTTCTTCGCCCACCCTAGGGGGAGGCTAACTGAAACACGGAAGGAGACAATACCGGAAGGAACC
CGCGCTATGACGGCAATAAAAAGACAGAATAAAACGCACGGTGTTGGGTCGTTTGTTCATAAACGCGGGG
TTCGGTCCCAGGGCTGGCACTCTGTCGATACCCCACCGAGACCCCATTGGGGCCAATACGCCCGCGTTTC
TTCCTTTTCCCCACCCCACCCCCCAAGTTCGGGTGAAGGCCCAGGGCTCGCAGCCAACGTCGGGGCGGCA
GGCCCTGCCATAGCCTCAGGTTACTCATATATACTTTAGATTGATTTAAAACTTCATTTTTAATTTAAAA
GGATCTAGGTGAAGATCCTTTTTGATAATCTCATGACCAAAATCCCTTAACGTGAGTTTTCGTTCCACTG
AGCGTCAGACCCCGTAGAAAAGATCAAAGGATCTTCTTGAGATCCTTTTTTTCTGCGCGTAATCTGCTGC
TTGCAAACAAAAAAACCACCGCTACCAGCGGTGGTTTGTTTGCCGGATCAAGAGCTACCAACTCTTTTTC
CGAAGGTAACTGGCTTCAGCAGAGCGCAGATACCAAATACTGTCCTTCTAGTGTAGCCGTAGTTAGGCCA
CCACTTCAAGAACTCTGTAGCACCGCCTACATACCTCGCTCTGCTAATCCTGTTACCAGTGGCTGCTGCC
AGTGGCGATAAGTCGTGTCTTACCGGGTTGGACTCAAGACGATAGTTACCGGATAAGGCGCAGCGGTCGG
GCTGAACGGGGGGTTCGTGCACACAGCCCAGCTTGGAGCGAACGACCTACACCGAACTGAGATACCTACA
GCGTGAGCTATGAGAAAGCGCCACGCTTCCCGAAGGGAGAAAGGCGGACAGGTATCCGGTAAGCGGCAGG
GTCGGAACAGGAGAGCGCACGAGGGAGCTTCCAGGGGGAAACGCCTGGTATCTTTATAGTCCTGTCGGGT
TTCGCCACCTCTGACTTGAGCGTCGATTTTTGTGATGCTCGTCAGGGGGGCGGAGCCTATGGAAAAACGC
CAGCAACGCGGCCTTTTTACGGTTCCTGGCCTTTTGCTGGCCTTTTGCTCACATGTTCTTTCCTGCGTTA
TCCCCTGATTCTGTGGATAACCGTATTACCGCCATGCAT
