>Addgene plasmid #49594 | EGFP-Rab14N124I | addgene partial sequence | sequence record 76281 | EGFP-C 5'-CATGGTCCTGCTGGAGTTCGTG-3'
CTCTCGGCATGGACGAGCTGTACAAGTCCGGACTCAGATCCACCATGGCAACTACACCGTACAACTACTC
TTACATCTTTAAATATATTATTATTGGGGACATGGGAGTAGGAAAATCTTGCTTGCTTCATCAATTTACA
GAAAAAAAATTTATGGCTGATTGTCCTCACACAATTGGTGTTGAATTTGGTACAAGAATAATCGAAGTTA
GTGGCCAAAAAATAAAACTGCAGATTTGGGATACGGCAGGACAGGAGCGATTTAGGGCTGTTACACGGAG
CTACTACAGAGGAGCTGCGGGAGCTCTTATGGTCTATGATATCACTAGAAGAAGTACATATAACCACTTA
AGCAGCTGGTTGACAGATGCAAGGAATCTCACCAATCCAAATACTGTAATAATTCTCATAGGAATTAAAG
CAGATTTGGAGGCACAGAGAGATGTTACATATGAAGAAGCCAAACAGTTTGCTGAAGAAAATGGCTTATT
GTTCCTCGAAGCGAGTGCAAAAACGGGAGAGAATGTAGAAGATGCCTTCCTTGAGGCTGCCAAGAAAATC
TATCAGAACATTCAGGATGGAAGCTTGGATCTGAATGCTGCTGAGTCTGGTGTACAACACAAACCTTCAG
CCCCGCAGGGAGGCCGGCTAACCAGTGAACCCCAACCCCAGAGAGAAGGCTGTGGCTGCTAGCTCGACGG
TACCGCGGGCCCGGGATCCACCGGATCTAGATAACTGATCATAATCAGCCATACCACATTTGTAGAGGTT
TTACTTGCTTTAAAAAACCTCCCACACCTCCCCCTGAACCTGAAACATAAAATGAATGCAATTGTTGTTG
TTAACTTGTTTATTGCAGCTTATAATGGTTACAAATAAAGCAATAGCATCACAAATTTCACAAATAAAGC
ATTTTTTTCACTGCATTCTAGTTGTGGTTTGTCCAAACTCATCAATGTATCTTAACGCGTAAATTGTAAG
CGTTAATATT
